Addgene plasmid #142776: TFORF1283
Purpose: Lentiviral vector for overexpressing transcription factor ORFs with unique 24-bp barcodes. Barcodes facilitate identification of transcription factors in pooled screens.
Depositing lab: Feng Zhang. Depositing organization: Broad Institute. Publication: A transcription factor atlas of directed differentiation. Joung J, Ma S, Tay T, Geiger-Schuller KR, Kirchgatterer PC, Verdine VK, Guo B, Arias-Garcia MA, Allen WE, Singh A, Kuksenko O, Abudayyeh OO, Gootenberg JS, Fu Z, Macrae RK, Buenrostro JD, Regev A, Zhang F. Cell. 2023 Jan 5;186(1):209-229.e26. doi: 10.1016/j.cell.2022.11.026. PubMed 36608654.
Backbone
  Vector backbone: pLX_TRC317
  Backbone manufacturer: Broad Institute Genetic Perturbation Platform
  Backbone size w/o insert (bp): 8264
  Vector type: Mammalian Expression, Lentiviral
  Selectable markers: Puromycin
Growth in bacteria
  Bacterial resistance: Ampicillin, 100 μg/mL
  Growth temperature: 30°C
  Growth strain: NEB Stable
  Copy number: High Copy
Gene/Insert
  Gene/Insert name: SALL1
  Species: H. sapiens (human)
  Insert size (bp): 3785
  Entrez Gene: SALL1 (a.k.a. HEL-S-89, HSAL1, Sal-1, TBS, ZNF794)
  Promoter: EF1a
  Cloning method: Unknown
  Sequencing primers: 5′ GGGTGGAGACTGAAGTTAGGCCAG; 3′ CACATAGCGTAAAAGGAGCAACATAG
Terms and licenses: Academic/Nonprofit Terms; Industry Terms: Not Available to Industry
Depositor comments: NM_001127892,ENST00000440970 . The transcription factor ORF portion of this plasmid was synthesized by Genewiz. Please test multiple small colonies in case of plasmid recombination. To make this collection available in a timely manner, a portion of this collection was not fully sequenced by Addgene. If an Addgene verified full plasmid sequence is not available, please contact us prior to placing an order to request the full sequence.
How to cite: TFORF1283 was a gift from Feng Zhang (Addgene plasmid # 142776 ; http://n2t.net/addgene:142776 ; RRID:Addgene_142776)
