[The description below was written by a language model from this plasmid's Addgene catalogue record and pLannotate feature annotations shown in this document.]
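Description:
TFORF1283 is a third-generation-style, self-inactivating lentiviral expression plasmid built on the pLX_TRC317 backbone and carrying the human transcription factor SALL1, a zinc-finger transcriptional repressor involved in organogenesis and kidney development. It belongs to a barcoded transcription factor ORF collection in which each clone carries a unique 24-bp barcode, so that the overexpressed factor can be identified by sequencing in pooled screens. The barcode itself is not annotated in the feature table. The full sequenced record is about 12 kb. In bacteria the plasmid is maintained by a high-copy ColE1/pUC-type origin with ampicillin resistance. An f1 origin and residual lac, T7 and T3 elements from the cloning backbone are also present. The depositor notes that the plasmid can recombine, as is common for LTR-containing vectors.

The viral genome is transcribed from an RSV promoter fused to a truncated HIV-1 5' LTR. This is followed by the Ψ packaging signal with a gag fragment, the RRE for Rev-dependent nuclear export, and a cPPT/CTS element that aids nuclear import. An SV40 early promoter drives puromycin N-acetyltransferase for selecting transduced mammalian cells. Downstream, the EF-1α promoter constitutively drives the synthesized SALL1 ORF, which corresponds to a specific RefSeq/Ensembl isoform. A WPRE after the ORF enhances transcript stability and expression, and the ΔU3 3' LTR inactivates LTR promoter activity after integration. A short U6 promoter fragment annotated between the ORF and the WPRE is probably a residual or primer-binding sequence rather than a functional promoter. The construct is used to produce lentivirus for stable SALL1 overexpression, for example in directed-differentiation screens.
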