Features (pLannotate 1.2.2; 31 found; start..end, strand, type, name):
      5..231     +  promoter       RSV promoter: Rous sarcoma virus enhancer/promoter
    232..412     +  LTR            5' LTR (truncated): truncated 5' long terminal repeat (LTR) from HIV-1
    459..584     +  misc_feature   HIV-1 Ψ: packaging signal of human immunodeficiency virus type 1
    568..931     +  CDS            HIV-1 gag (fragment): gag protein from human immunodeficiency virus 1; gag
   1077..1310    +  misc_feature   RRE: The Rev response element (RRE) of HIV-1 allows for Rev-dependent mRNA export from the nucleus to the cytoplasm.
   1687..1713    +  CDS            Rev (fragment): human immunodeficiency virus 1 (HIV-1) Rev protein; rev; enhances nuclear export of unspliced and incompletely spliced viral mRNAs
   1720..1743    +  promoter       SV40 promoter (fragment): SV40 early promoter
   1744..1815    +  promoter       SV40 promoter (fragment): SV40 enhancer and early promoter
   1839..1974    +  rep_origin     SV40 ori: SV40 origin of replication
   2020..2616    +  CDS            PuroR (fragment): puromycin N-acetyltransferase; pac from Streptomyces; confers resistance to puromycin
   2665..2782    +  misc_feature   cPPT/CTS: central polypurine tract and central termination sequence of HIV-1
   2847..2913    +  CDS            small t antigen (fragment): SV40 (simian virus 40) small t antigen
   2920..4098    +  promoter       EF-1α promoter: strong constitutive promoter for human elongation factor EF-1α
   4115..7795    +  CDS            SALL1 (fragment): SALL1_HUMAN - Also known as SAL1, ZNF794. Experimental evidence at protein level: Swiss-Prot protein existence level 1. Transcriptional repressor involved in organogenesis. Plays an essential role in ureteric bud invasion during kidney development. From Homo sapiens (Human).
   7811..7864    +  promoter       U6 promoter (fragment): RNA polymerase III promoter for human U6 snRNA
   7906..8494    +  misc_feature   WPRE: woodchuck hepatitis virus posttranscriptional regulatory element
   8545..8564    +  misc_feature   cPPT/CTS (fragment): central polypurine tract and central termination sequence of HIV-1
   8566..8799    +  LTR            3' LTR (ΔU3): self-inactivating 3' long terminal repeat (LTR) from HIV-1
   8877..8998    +  polyA_signal   SV40 poly(A) signal: SV40 polyadenylation signal
   9038..9173    +  rep_origin     SV40 ori: SV40 origin of replication
   9194..9212    -  promoter       T7 promoter: promoter for bacteriophage T7 RNA polymerase
   9220..9375    +  CDS            lacZα (fragment): LacZα fragment of β-galactosidase; lacZ fragment
   9380..9808    +  rep_origin     f1 ori (sequence partly withheld): f1 bacteriophage origin of replication; arrow indicates direction of (+) strand synthesis
   9861..9965    +  promoter       AmpR promoter: bla
   9966..10826   +  CDS            AmpR: β-lactamase; bla; confers resistance to ampicillin, carbenicillin, and related antibiotics
  10997..11585   +  rep_origin     ori: high-copy-number ColE1/pMB1/pBR322/pUC origin of replication
  11768..11860   +  CDS            lacI (fragment): lac repressor; lacI; The lac repressor binds to the lac operator to inhibit transcription in E. coli. This inhibition can be relieved by adding lactose or isopropyl-β-D-thiogalactopyranoside (IPTG).
  11873..11894   +  protein_bind   CAP binding site: CAP binding activates transcription in the presence of cAMP. E. coli catabolite activator protein
  11909..11939   +  promoter       lac promoter: promoter for the E. coli lac operon
  11943..11965   +  protein_bind   lac operator (fragment): The lac repressor binds to the lac operator to inhibit transcription in E. coli. This inhibition can be relieved by adding lactose or isopropyl-β-D-thiogalactopyranoside (IPTG). lac repressor encoded by lacI
  12008..12026   +  promoter       T3 promoter: promoter for bacteriophage T3 RNA polymerase
>Addgene plasmid #142776 | TFORF1283 | addgene full sequence | sequence record 462896 | Addgene NGS Result
TTAATGTAGTCTTATGCAATACTCTTGTAGTCTTGCAACATGGTAACGATGAGTTAGCAACATGCCTTAC
AAGGAGAGAAAAAGCACCGTGCATGCCGATTGGTGGAAGTAAGGTGGTACGATCGTGCCTTATTAGGAAG
GCAACAGACGGGTCTGACATGGATTGGACGAACCACTGAATTGCCGCATTGCAGAGATATTGTATTTAAG
TGCCTAGCTCGATACATAAACGGGTCTCTCTGGTTAGACCAGATCTGAGCCTGGGAGCTCTCTGGCTAAC
TAGGGAACCCACTGCTTAAGCCTCAATAAAGCTTGCCTTGAGTGCTTCAAGTAGTGTGTGCCCGTCTGTT
GTGTGACTCTGGTAACTAGAGATCCCTCAGACCCTTTTAGTCAGTGTGGAAAATCTCTAGCAGTGGCGCC
CGAACAGGGACTTGAAAGCGAAAGGGAAACCAGAGGAGCTCTCTCGACGCAGGACTCGGCTTGCTGAAGC
GCGCACGGCAAGAGGCGAGGGGCGGCGACTGGTGAGTACGCCAAAAATTTTGACTAGCGGAGGCTAGAAG
GAGAGAGATGGGTGCGAGAGCGTCAGTATTAAGCGGGGGAGAATTAGATCGCGATGGGAAAAAATTCGGT
TAAGGCCAGGGGGAAAGAAAAAATATAAATTAAAACATATAGTATGGGCAAGCAGGGAGCTAGAACGATT
CGCAGTTAATCCTGGCCTGTTAGAAACATCAGAAGGCTGTAGACAAATACTGGGACAGCTACAACCATCC
CTTCAGACAGGATCAGAAGAACTTAGATCATTATATAATACAGTAGCAACCCTCTATTGTGTGCATCAAA
GGATAGAGATAAAAGACACCAAGGAAGCTTTAGACAAGATAGAGGAAGAGCAAAACAAAAGTAAGACCAC
CGCACAGCAAGCGGCCGCTGATCTTCAGACCTGGAGGAGGAGATATGAGGGACAATTGGAGAAGTGAATT
ATATAAATATAAAGTAGTAAAAATTGAACCATTAGGAGTAGCACCCACCAAGGCAAAGAGAAGAGTGGTG
CAGAGAGAAAAAAGAGCAGTGGGAATAGGAGCTTTGTTCCTTGGGTTCTTGGGAGCAGCAGGAAGCACTA
TGGGCGCAGCGTCAATGACGCTGACGGTACAGGCCAGACAATTATTGTCTGGTATAGTGCAGCAGCAGAA
CAATTTGCTGAGGGCTATTGAGGCGCAACAGCATCTGTTGCAACTCACAGTCTGGGGCATCAAGCAGCTC
CAGGCAAGAATCCTGGCTGTGGAAAGATACCTAAAGGATCAACAGCTCCTGGGGATTTGGGGTTGCTCTG
GAAAACTCATTTGCACCACTGCTGTGCCTTGGAATGCTAGTTGGAGTAATAAATCTCTGGAACAGATTTG
GAATCACACGACCTGGATGGAGTGGGACAGAGAAATTAACAATTACACAAGCTTAATACACTCCTTAATT
GAAGAATCGCAAAACCAGCAAGAAAAGAATGAACAAGAATTATTGGAATTAGATAAATGGGCAAGTTTGT
GGAATTGGTTTAACATAACAAATTGGCTGTGGTATATAAAATTATTCATAATGATAGTAGGAGGCTTGGT
AGGTTTAAGAATAGTTTTTGCTGTACTTTCTATAGTGAATAGAGTTAGGCAGGGATATTCACCATTATCG
TTTCAGACCCACCTCCCAACCCCGAGGGGACCCATGCATTGCATCTCAATTAGTCAGCAACCAGGTGTGG
AAAGTCCCCAGGCTCCCCAGCAGGCAGAAGTATGCAAAGCATGCGTCTCAATTAGTCAGCAACCATAGTC
CCGCCCCTAACTCCGCCCATCCCGCCCCTAACTCCGCCCAGTTCCGCCCATTCTCCGCCCCATGGCTGAC
TAATTTTTTTTATTTATGCAGAGGCCGAGGCCGCCTCGGCCTCTGAGCTATTCCAGAAGTAGTGAGGAGG
CTTTTTTGGAGGCCTAGGCTTTTGCAAAAAGCTTTCTAGAGGTACCACCGGAGCTTACCATGACCGAGTA
CAAGCCCACGGTGCGCCTCGCCACCCGCGACGACGTCCCCAGGGCCGTACGCACCCTCGCCGCCGCGTTC
GCCGACTACCCCGCCACGCGCCACACCGTCGATCCGGACCGCCACATCGAGCGGGTCACCGAGCTGCAAG
AACTCTTCCTCACGCGCGTCGGGCTCGACATCGGCAAGGTGTGGGTCGCGGACGACGGCGCCGCCGTGGC
GGTCTGGACCACGCCGGAGAGCGTCGAAGCGGGGGCGGTGTTCGCCGAGATCGGCCCGCGCATGGCCGAG
TTGAGCGGTTCCCGGCTGGCCGCGCAGCAACAGATGGAAGGCCTCCTGGCGCCGCACCGGCCCAAGGAGC
CCGCGTGGTTCCTGGCCACCGTCGGCGTCTCGCCCGACCACCAGGGCAAGGGTCTGGGCAGCGCCGTCGT
GCTCCCCGGAGTGGAGGCGGCCGAGCGCGCCGGGGTGCCCGCCTTCCTGGAGACCTCCGCGCCCCGCAAC
CTCCCCTTCTACGAGCGGCTCGGCTTCACCGTCACCGCCGACGTCGAGGTGCCCGAAGGACCGCGCACCT
GGTGCATGACCCGCAAGCCCGGTGCCAGTTAACGAATTCTAGATCTTGAGACAAATGGCAGTATTCATCC
ACAATTTTAAAAGAAAAGGGGGGATTGGGGGGTACAGTGCAGGGGAAAGAATAGTAGACATAATAGCAAC
AGACATACAAACTAAAGAATTACAAAAACAAATTACAAAAATTCAAAATTTTCGGGTTTATTACAGGGAC
AGCAGAGATCCACTTTGGCGCCGGCTCGAGGCCTGCAGGTGCAAAGATGGATAAAGTTTTAAACAGAGAG
GAATCTTTGCAGCTAATGGACCTTCTAGGTCTTGAAAGGAGTGGGAATTGGCTCCGGTGCCCGTCAGTGG
GCAGAGCGCACATCGCCCACAGTCCCCGAGAAGTTGGGGGGAGGGGTCGGCAATTGAACCGGTGCCTAGA
GAAGGTGGCGCGGGGTAAACTGGGAAAGTGATGTCGTGTACTGGCTCCGCCTTTTTCCCGAGGGTGGGGG
AGAACCGTATATAAGTGCAGTAGTCGCCGTGAACGTTCTTTTTCGCAACGGGTTTGCCGCCAGAACACAG
GTAAGTGCCGTGTGTGGTTCCCGCGGGCCTGGCCTCTTTACGGGTTATGGCCCTTGCGTGCCTTGAATTA
CTTCCACCTGGCTGCAGTACGTGATTCTTGATCCCGAGCTTCGGGTTGGAAGTGGGTGGGAGAGTTCGAG
GCCTTGCGCTTAAGGAGCCCCTTCGCCTCGTGCTTGAGTTGAGGCCTGGCCTGGGCGCTGGGGCCGCCGC
GTGCGAATCTGGTGGCACCTTCGCGCCTGTCTCGCTGCTTTCGATAAGTCTCTAGCCATTTAAAATTTTT
GATGACCTGCTGCGACGCTTTTTTTCTGGCAAGATAGTCTTGTAAATGCGGGCCAAGATCTGCACACTGG
TATTTCGGTTTTTGGGGCCGCGGGCGGCGACGGGGCCCGTGCGTCCCAGCGCACATGTTCGGCGAGGCGG
GGCCTGCGAGCGCGGCCACCGAGAATCGGACGGGGGTAGTCTCAAGCTGGCCGGCCTGCTCTGGTGCCTG
GCCTCGCGCCGCCGTGTATCGCCCCGCCCTGGGCGGCAAGGCTGGCCCGGTCGGCACCAGTTGCGTGAGC
GGAAAGATGGCCGCTTCCCGGCCCTGCTGCAGGGAGCTCAAAATGGAGGACGCGGCGCTCGGGAGAGCGG
GCGGGTGAGTCACCCACACAAAGGAAAAGGGCCTTTCCGTCCTCAGCCGTCGCTTCATGTGACTCCACGG
AGTACCGGGCGCCGTCCAGGCACCTCGATTAGTTCTCGAGCTTTTGGAGTACGTCGTCTTTAGGTTGGGG
GGAGGGGTTTTATGCGATGGAGTTTCCCCACACTGAGTGGGTGGAGACTGAAGTTAGGCCAGCTTGGCAC
TTGATGTAATTCTCCTTGGAATTTGCCCTTTTTGAGTTTGGATCTTGGTTCATTCTCAAGCCTCAGACAG
TGGTTCAAAGTTTTTTTCTTCCATTTCAGGTGTCGTGAGGCTAGCACCGCCACCATGAATGACACAGTTA
ACAAAACAGATCAAGTGGACTGCAGCGACCTTTCAGAACACAACGGACTTGACAGGGAAGAGTCCATGGA
GGTGGAGGCCCCGGTTGCTAACAAAAGCGGCAGCGGCACTTCCAGCGGCAGCCACAGCAGTACCGCCCCA
AGCAGCAGCAGCAGCAGCAGCAGCAGCAGCGGCGGCGGCGGCAGCTCCTCCACAGGTACCTCAGCGATCA
CAACCTCTCTACCTCAACTCGGGGACCTGACAACACTGGGCAACTTCTCCGTAATCAACAGCAACGTCAT
CATCGAGAACCTCCAGAGCACCAAGGTGGCGGTGGCCCAGTTCTCCCAGGAAGCGAGGTGCGGCGGGGCC
TCTGGGGGCAAGCTGGCCGTCCCAGCCCTCATGGAACAACTCCTAGCTCTGCAGCAGCAGCAGATCCACC
AGCTGCAATTGATCGAACAGATTCGTCACCAAATATTGCTGTTGGCTTCTCAGAATGCAGACTTGCCAAC
ATCTTCTAGTCCTTCTCAAGGTACTTTACGAACATCTGCCAACCCCTTGTCCACGCTAAGTTCCCATTTA
TCTCAGCAGCTGGCAGCAGCAGCTGGATTGGCACAGAGCCTCGCCAGCCAATCTGCCAGCATTAGTGGTG
TGAAACAGCTACCCCCAATCCAGCTACCTCAGAGCAGTTCTGGCAACACCATCATTCCATCCAACAGCGG
CTCTTCTCCCAATATGAACATATTGGCAGCGGCAGTTACCACCCCGTCCTCTGAAAAAGTGGCTTCAAGT
GCTGGGGCCTCCCATGTCAGCAACCCAGCGGTCTCATCATCGTCCTCACCAGCTTTTGCAATAAGCAGTT
TATTAAGTCCTGCGTCTAATCCACTTCTACCTCAGCAAGCCTCCGCTAACTCGGTTTTCCCCAGCCCTTT
GCCCAACATCGGAACAACTGCAGAGGATTTAAACTCCTTGTCTGCCTTGGCCCAGCAAAGAAAAAGCAAG
CCACCAAATGTCACTGCCTTTGAAGCGAAAAGTACTTCCGATGAGGCATTCTTCAAACACAAGTGCAGGT
TCTGCGCGAAGGTCTTTGGGAGTGACAGTGCCTTGCAGATCCACTTGCGTTCCCATACCGGAGAGAGGCC
ATTCAAGTGCAACATCTGCGGGAACAGGTTCTCCACCAAGGGGAATCTGAAAGTCCACTTTCAGCGCCAC
AAAGAGAAATACCCTCATATCCAGATGAACCCCTATCCTGTGCCTGAGCATTTGGACAATATCCCCACGA
GTACTGGCATCCCATATGGCATGTCCATCCCTCCAGAGAAGCCAGTCACCAGCTGGCTAGACACCAAACC
AGTCCTGCCTACTCTGACCACTTCAGTCGGCCTGCCGTTGCCCCCAACCCTCCCAAGCCTCATACCCTTC
ATCAAGACGGAAGAGCCAGCCCCCATCCCCATCAGCCATTCTGCCACCAGCCCCCCAGGCTCAGTCAAAA
GTGACTCCGGGGGCCCTGAGTCAGCCACAAGAAACCTAGGTGGGCTCCCAGAGGAAGCCGAAGGGTCCAC
TCTGCCACCCTCTGGTGGCAAAAGCGAAGAGAGTGGCATGGTCACCAACTCAGTCCCGACGGCGAGCAGT
AGCGTCCTGAGCTCCCCAGCGGCAGACTGCGGCCCCGCGGGCAGTGCCACCACCTTCACCAACCCTTTGT
TGCCGCTCATGTCCGAGCAGTTCAAGGCCAAGTTTCCTTTTGGGGGACTCCTGGACTCAGCTCAGGCATC
AGAGACGTCCAAGCTTCAGCAACTGGTAGAAAACATTGACAAGAAGGCCACTGACCCCAATGAGTGCATC
ATCTGCCACCGGGTTCTCAGCTGCCAGAGCGCCTTGAAAATGCACTACAGGACACACACTGGGGAGAGGC
CCTTTAAGTGTAAGATCTGTGGCCGGGCTTTCACCACGAAAGGGAATCTTAAAACCCACTACAGTGTCCA
TCGTGCTATGCCCCCGCTCAGAGTCCAGCATTCCTGCCCCATCTGCCAGAAGAAGTTCACGAACGCTGTG
GTCCTGCAGCAGCACATCCGAATGCATATGGGAGGCCAGATCCCCAACACCCCAGTCCCCGACAGCTACT
CTGAGTCCATGGAGTCTGACACAGGTTCCTTTGATGAGAAAAATTTTGATGACCTAGACAACTTCTCTGA
TGAAAACATGGAAGACTGTCCTGAGGGCAGCATCCCTGATACACCTAAGTCTGCAGACGCCTCCCAAGAC
AGCTTATCCTCTTCGCCTTTGCCCCTCGAGATGTCGAGCATCGCTGCTTTGGAAAATCAGATGAAGATGA
TCAATGCTGGCCTGGCAGAGCAGCTACAGGCCAGCCTGAAGTCAGTGGAGAATGGGTCCATCGAGGGGGA
TGTCCTGACCAATGATTCATCCTCAGTGGGTGGTGACATGGAAAGCCAAAGTGCTGGCAGCCCAGCCATC
TCAGAGTCTACCTCTTCCATGCAGGCTCTGTCCCCGTCCAACAGCACGCAGGAGTTCCACAAGTCACCCA
GCATTGAGGAGAAACCACAGAGAGCGGTCCCAAGCGAGTTTGCCAATGGTTTGTCTCCCACCCCAGTGAA
TGGTGGGGCTTTGGATTTGACATCTAGTCACGCAGAGAAAATCATCAAAGAAGATTCTTTGGGGATCCTC
TTCCCTTTTAGAGACCGGGGTAAATTTAAAAACACTGCTTGTGACATTTGTGGCAAAACATTTGCTTGTC
AGAGTGCCTTGGACATTCACTATAGAAGTCATACCAAAGAGAGACCATTTATTTGCACAGTTTGCAATCG
TGGCTTTTCCACAAAGGGTAATTTGAAGCAGCACATGTTGACACATCAGATGCGAGATCTGCCATCCCAG
CTCTTTGAGCCCAGTTCCAACCTTGGCCCCAATCAGAACTCAGCGGTGATTCCCGCCAACTCGTTGTCAT
CTCTCATCAAGACAGAGGTCAACGGCTTCGTGCATGTTTCTCCTCAGGACAGTAAGGACACCCCCACCAG
TCACGTCCCGTCTGGGCCTCTGTCTTCCTCTGCCACATCCCCAGTTCTGCTCCCTGCTCTGCCCAGGAGA
ACTCCCAAGCAGCACTACTGCAACACATGTGGCAAAACCTTCTCCTCATCGAGTGCCCTGCAGATTCACG
AGAGAACTCACACTGGAGAGAAACCCTTTGCTTGCACTATTTGTGGAAGAGCTTTCACGACTAAAGGCAA
TCTTAAGGTACACATGGGCACTCACATGTGGAATAGCACCCCTGCACGACGGGGTCGGCGGCTCTCTGTG
GATGGCCCCATGACATTTCTAGGAGGCAATCCCGTCAAGTTCCCAGAAATGTTCCAGAAGGATTTGGCGG
CAAGATCAGGAAGTGGGGATCCTTCCAGCTTCTGGAATCAGTATGCAGCAGCGCTCTCCAACGGGCTGGC
GATGAAGGCCAACGAGATCTCCGTCATTCAGAACGGTGGCATCCCTCCAATTCCTGGAAGCCTCGGCAGT
GGGAACAGCTCACCTGTTAGTGGGCTGACGGGAAACCTGGAGAGGCTCCAGAACTCAGAGCCCAATGCTC
CCCTGGCCGGCCTGGAGAAAATGGCAAGCAGTGAGAACGGAACCAACTTCCGCTTCACCCGCTTCGTGGA
GGACAGCAAGGAGATCGTCACGAGTTAGTAATGAACTAGTCCGTAACTTGAAAGTATTTCGATTTCTTGG
CTTTATATATCTTGTGGAAAGGACGAGCTTCTGCATTGATCGTCCAGCCAACGCGTTAAGTCGACAATCA
ACCTCTGGATTACAAAATTTGTGAAAGATTGACTGGTATTCTTAACTATGTTGCTCCTTTTACGCTATGT
GGATACGCTGCTTTAATGCCTTTGTATCATGCTATTGCTTCCCGTATGGCTTTCATTTTCTCCTCCTTGT
ATAAATCCTGGTTGCTGTCTCTTTATGAGGAGTTGTGGCCCGTTGTCAGGCAACGTGGCGTGGTGTGCAC
TGTGTTTGCTGACGCAACCCCCACTGGTTGGGGCATTGCCACCACCTGTCAGCTCCTTTCCGGGACTTTC
GCTTTCCCCCTCCCTATTGCCACGGCGGAACTCATCGCCGCCTGCCTTGCCCGCTGCTGGACAGGGGCTC
GGCTGTTGGGCACTGACAATTCCGTGGTGTTGTCGGGGAAATCATCGTCCTTTCCTTGGCTGCTCGCCTG
TGTTGCCACCTGGATTCTGCGCGGGACGTCCTTCTGCTACGTCCCTTCGGCCCTCAATCCAGCGGACCTT
CCTTCCCGCGGCCTGCTGCCGGCTCTGCGGCCTCTTCCGCGTCTTCGCCTTCGCCCTCAGACGAGTCGGA
TCTCCCTTTGGGCCGCCTCCCCGCGTCGACTTTAAGACCAATGACTTACAAGGCAGCTGTAGATCTTAGC
CACTTTTTAAAAGAAAAGGGGGGACTGGAAGGGCTAATTCACTCCCAACGAAGACAAGATCTGCTTTTTG
CTTGTACTGGGTCTCTCTGGTTAGACCAGATCTGAGCCTGGGAGCTCTCTGGCTAACTAGGGAACCCACT
GCTTAAGCCTCAATAAAGCTTGCCTTGAGTGCTTCAAGTAGTGTGTGCCCGTCTGTTGTGTGACTCTGGT
AACTAGAGATCCCTCAGACCCTTTTAGTCAGTGTGGAAAATCTCTAGCAGTACGTATAGTAGTTCATGTC
ATCTTATTATTCAGTATTTATAACTTGCAAAGAAATGAATATCAGAGAGTGAGAGGAACTTGTTTATTGC
AGCTTATAATGGTTACAAATAAAGCAATAGCATCACAAATTTCACAAATAAAGCATTTTTTTCACTGCAT
TCTAGTTGTGGTTTGTCCAAACTCATCAATGTATCTTATCATGTCTGGCTCTAGCTATCCCGCCCCTAAC
TCCGCCCATCCCGCCCCTAACTCCGCCCAGTTCCGCCCATTCTCCGCCCCATGGCTGACTAATTTTTTTT
ATTTATGCAGAGGCCGAGGCCGCCTCGGCCTCTGAGCTATTCCAGAAGTAGTGAGGAGGCTTTTTTGGAG
GCCTAGGGACGTACCCAATTCGCCCTATAGTGAGTCGTATTACGCGCGCTCACTGGCCGTCGTTTTACAA
CGTCGTGACTGGGAAAACCCTGGCGTTACCCAACTTAATCGCCTTGCAGCACATCCCCCTTTCGCCAGCT
GGCGTAATAGCGAAGAGGCCCGCACCGATCGCCCTTCCCAACAGTTGCGCAGCCTGAATGGCGAATGGG
[124 nt withheld, positions 9380-9503]
C
[91 nt withheld, positions 9505-9595]
A
[49 nt withheld, positions 9597-9645]
CCTTTGACGTTGGAGTCCACGTTCTTT
[37 nt withheld, positions 9673-9709]
ACCCTATCTCGGTCTATTCTTTTGATTTATAAGGGATTTTGCCGATTTCGGCCTATTGGTTAAAAAATGA
GCTGATTTAACAAAAATTTAACGCGAATTTTAACAAAATATTAACGCTTACAATTTAGGTGGCACTTTTC
GGGGAAATGTGCGCGGAACCCCTATTTGTTTATTTTTCTAAATACATTCAAATATGTATCCGCTCATGAG
ACAATAACCCTGATAAATGCTTCAATAATATTGAAAAAGGAAGAGTATGAGTATTCAACATTTCCGTGTC
GCCCTTATTCCCTTTTTTGCGGCATTTTGCCTTCCTGTTTTTGCTCACCCAGAAACGCTGGTGAAAGTAA
AAGATGCTGAAGATCAGTTGGGTGCACGAGTGGGTTACATCGAACTGGATCTCAACAGCGGTAAGATCCT
TGAGAGTTTTCGCCCCGAAGAACGTTTTCCAATGATGAGCACTTTTAAAGTTCTGCTATGTGGCGCGGTA
TTATCCCGTATTGACGCCGGGCAAGAGCAACTCGGTCGCCGCATACACTATTCTCAGAATGACTTGGTTG
AGTACTCACCAGTCACAGAAAAGCATCTTACGGATGGCATGACAGTAAGAGAATTATGCAGTGCTGCCAT
AACCATGAGTGATAACACTGCGGCCAACTTACTTCTGACAACGATCGGAGGACCGAAGGAGCTAACCGCT
TTTTTGCACAACATGGGGGATCATGTAACTCGCCTTGATCGTTGGGAACCGGAGCTGAATGAAGCCATAC
CAAACGACGAGCGTGACACCACGATGCCTGTAGCAATGGCAACAACGTTGCGCAAACTATTAACTGGCGA
ACTACTTACTCTAGCTTCCCGGCAACAATTAATAGACTGGATGGAGGCGGATAAAGTTGCAGGACCACTT
CTGCGCTCGGCCCTTCCGGCTGGCTGGTTTATTGCTGATAAATCTGGAGCCGGTGAGCGTGGGTCTCGCG
GTATCATTGCAGCACTGGGGCCAGATGGTAAGCCCTCCCGTATCGTAGTTATCTACACGACGGGGAGTCA
GGCAACTATGGATGAACGAAATAGACAGATCGCTGAGATAGGTGCCTCACTGATTAAGCATTGGTAACTG
TCAGACCAAGTTTACTCATATATACTTTAGATTGATTTAAAACTTCATTTTTAATTTAAAAGGATCTAGG
TGAAGATCCTTTTTGATAATCTCATGACCAAAATCCCTTAACGTGAGTTTTCGTTCCACTGAGCGTCAGA
CCCCGTAGAAAAGATCAAAGGATCTTCTTGAGATCCTTTTTTTCTGCGCGTAATCTGCTGCTTGCAAACA
AAAAAACCACCGCTACCAGCGGTGGTTTGTTTGCCGGATCAAGAGCTACCAACTCTTTTTCCGAAGGTAA
CTGGCTTCAGCAGAGCGCAGATACCAAATACTGTTCTTCTAGTGTAGCCGTAGTTAGGCCACCACTTCAA
GAACTCTGTAGCACCGCCTACATACCTCGCTCTGCTAATCCTGTTACCAGTGGCTGCTGCCAGTGGCGAT
AAGTCGTGTCTTACCGGGTTGGACTCAAGACGATAGTTACCGGATAAGGCGCAGCGGTCGGGCTGAACGG
GGGGTTCGTGCACACAGCCCAGCTTGGAGCGAACGACCTACACCGAACTGAGATACCTACAGCGTGAGCT
ATGAGAAAGCGCCACGCTTCCCGAAGGGAGAAAGGCGGACAGGTATCCGGTAAGCGGCAGGGTCGGAACA
GGAGAGCGCACGAGGGAGCTTCCAGGGGGAAACGCCTGGTATCTTTATAGTCCTGTCGGGTTTCGCCACC
TCTGACTTGAGCGTCGATTTTTGTGATGCTCGTCAGGGGGGCGGAGCCTATGGAAAAACGCCAGCAACGC
GGCCTTTTTACGGTTCCTGGCCTTTTGCTGGCCTTTTGCTCACATGTTCTTTCCTGCGTTATCCCCTGAT
TCTGTGGATAACCGTATTACCGCCTTTGAGTGAGCTGATACCGCTCGCCGCAGCCGAACGACCGAGCGCA
GCGAGTCAGTGAGCGAGGAAGCGGAAGAGCGCCCAATACGCAAACCGCCTCTCCCCGCGCGTTGGCCGAT
TCATTAATGCAGCTGGCACGACAGGTTTCCCGACTGGAAAGCGGGCAGTGAGCGCAACGCAATTAATGTG
AGTTAGCTCACTCATTAGGCACCCCAGGCTTTACACTTTATGCTTCCGGCTCGTATGTTGTGTGGAATTG
TGAGCGGATAACAATTTCACACAGGAAACAGCTATGACCATGATTACGCCAAGCGCGCAATTAACCCTCA
CTAAAGGGAACAAAAGCTGGAGCTGCAAGC
