>Addgene plasmid #142776 | TFORF1283 | depositor partial sequence | sequence record 280466 | Insert
ACCGCCACCATGAATGACACAGTTAACAAAACAGATCAAGTGGACTGCAGCGACCTTTCAGAACACAACG
GACTTGACAGGGAAGAGTCCATGGAGGTGGAGGCCCCGGTTGCTAACAAAAGCGGCAGCGGCACTTCCAG
CGGCAGCCACAGCAGTACCGCCCCAAGCAGCAGCAGCAGCAGCAGCAGCAGCAGCGGCGGCGGCGGCAGC
TCCTCCACAGGTACCTCAGCGATCACAACCTCTCTACCTCAACTCGGGGACCTGACAACACTGGGCAACT
TCTCCGTAATCAACAGCAACGTCATCATCGAGAACCTCCAGAGCACCAAGGTGGCGGTGGCCCAGTTCTC
CCAGGAAGCGAGGTGCGGCGGGGCCTCTGGGGGCAAGCTGGCCGTCCCAGCCCTCATGGAACAACTCCTA
GCTCTGCAGCAGCAGCAGATCCACCAGCTGCAATTGATCGAACAGATTCGTCACCAAATATTGCTGTTGG
CTTCTCAGAATGCAGACTTGCCAACATCTTCTAGTCCTTCTCAAGGTACTTTACGAACATCTGCCAACCC
CTTGTCCACGCTAAGTTCCCATTTATCTCAGCAGCTGGCAGCAGCAGCTGGATTGGCACAGAGCCTCGCC
AGCCAATCTGCCAGCATTAGTGGTGTGAAACAGCTACCCCCAATCCAGCTACCTCAGAGCAGTTCTGGCA
ACACCATCATTCCATCCAACAGCGGCTCTTCTCCCAATATGAACATATTGGCAGCGGCAGTTACCACCCC
GTCCTCTGAAAAAGTGGCTTCAAGTGCTGGGGCCTCCCATGTCAGCAACCCAGCGGTCTCATCATCGTCC
TCACCAGCTTTTGCAATAAGCAGTTTATTAAGTCCTGCGTCTAATCCACTTCTACCTCAGCAAGCCTCCG
CTAACTCGGTTTTCCCCAGCCCTTTGCCCAACATCGGAACAACTGCAGAGGATTTAAACTCCTTGTCTGC
CTTGGCCCAGCAAAGAAAAAGCAAGCCACCAAATGTCACTGCCTTTGAAGCGAAAAGTACTTCCGATGAG
GCATTCTTCAAACACAAGTGCAGGTTCTGCGCGAAGGTCTTTGGGAGTGACAGTGCCTTGCAGATCCACT
TGCGTTCCCATACCGGAGAGAGGCCATTCAAGTGCAACATCTGCGGGAACAGGTTCTCCACCAAGGGGAA
TCTGAAAGTCCACTTTCAGCGCCACAAAGAGAAATACCCTCATATCCAGATGAACCCCTATCCTGTGCCT
GAGCATTTGGACAATATCCCCACGAGTACTGGCATCCCATATGGCATGTCCATCCCTCCAGAGAAGCCAG
TCACCAGCTGGCTAGACACCAAACCAGTCCTGCCTACTCTGACCACTTCAGTCGGCCTGCCGTTGCCCCC
AACCCTCCCAAGCCTCATACCCTTCATCAAGACGGAAGAGCCAGCCCCCATCCCCATCAGCCATTCTGCC
ACCAGCCCCCCAGGCTCAGTCAAAAGTGACTCCGGGGGCCCTGAGTCAGCCACAAGAAACCTAGGTGGGC
TCCCAGAGGAAGCCGAAGGGTCCACTCTGCCACCCTCTGGTGGCAAAAGCGAAGAGAGTGGCATGGTCAC
CAACTCAGTCCCGACGGCGAGCAGTAGCGTCCTGAGCTCCCCAGCGGCAGACTGCGGCCCCGCGGGCAGT
GCCACCACCTTCACCAACCCTTTGTTGCCGCTCATGTCCGAGCAGTTCAAGGCCAAGTTTCCTTTTGGGG
GACTCCTGGACTCAGCTCAGGCATCAGAGACGTCCAAGCTTCAGCAACTGGTAGAAAACATTGACAAGAA
GGCCACTGACCCCAATGAGTGCATCATCTGCCACCGGGTTCTCAGCTGCCAGAGCGCCTTGAAAATGCAC
TACAGGACACACACTGGGGAGAGGCCCTTTAAGTGTAAGATCTGTGGCCGGGCTTTCACCACGAAAGGGA
ATCTTAAAACCCACTACAGTGTCCATCGTGCTATGCCCCCGCTCAGAGTCCAGCATTCCTGCCCCATCTG
CCAGAAGAAGTTCACGAACGCTGTGGTCCTGCAGCAGCACATCCGAATGCATATGGGAGGCCAGATCCCC
AACACCCCAGTCCCCGACAGCTACTCTGAGTCCATGGAGTCTGACACAGGTTCCTTTGATGAGAAAAATT
TTGATGACCTAGACAACTTCTCTGATGAAAACATGGAAGACTGTCCTGAGGGCAGCATCCCTGATACACC
TAAGTCTGCAGACGCCTCCCAAGACAGCTTATCCTCTTCGCCTTTGCCCCTCGAGATGTCGAGCATCGCT
GCTTTGGAAAATCAGATGAAGATGATCAATGCTGGCCTGGCAGAGCAGCTACAGGCCAGCCTGAAGTCAG
TGGAGAATGGGTCCATCGAGGGGGATGTCCTGACCAATGATTCATCCTCAGTGGGTGGTGACATGGAAAG
CCAAAGTGCTGGCAGCCCAGCCATCTCAGAGTCTACCTCTTCCATGCAGGCTCTGTCCCCGTCCAACAGC
ACGCAGGAGTTCCACAAGTCACCCAGCATTGAGGAGAAACCACAGAGAGCGGTCCCAAGCGAGTTTGCCA
ATGGTTTGTCTCCCACCCCAGTGAATGGTGGGGCTTTGGATTTGACATCTAGTCACGCAGAGAAAATCAT
CAAAGAAGATTCTTTGGGGATCCTCTTCCCTTTTAGAGACCGGGGTAAATTTAAAAACACTGCTTGTGAC
ATTTGTGGCAAAACATTTGCTTGTCAGAGTGCCTTGGACATTCACTATAGAAGTCATACCAAAGAGAGAC
CATTTATTTGCACAGTTTGCAATCGTGGCTTTTCCACAAAGGGTAATTTGAAGCAGCACATGTTGACACA
TCAGATGCGAGATCTGCCATCCCAGCTCTTTGAGCCCAGTTCCAACCTTGGCCCCAATCAGAACTCAGCG
GTGATTCCCGCCAACTCGTTGTCATCTCTCATCAAGACAGAGGTCAACGGCTTCGTGCATGTTTCTCCTC
AGGACAGTAAGGACACCCCCACCAGTCACGTCCCGTCTGGGCCTCTGTCTTCCTCTGCCACATCCCCAGT
TCTGCTCCCTGCTCTGCCCAGGAGAACTCCCAAGCAGCACTACTGCAACACATGTGGCAAAACCTTCTCC
TCATCGAGTGCCCTGCAGATTCACGAGAGAACTCACACTGGAGAGAAACCCTTTGCTTGCACTATTTGTG
GAAGAGCTTTCACGACTAAAGGCAATCTTAAGGTACACATGGGCACTCACATGTGGAATAGCACCCCTGC
ACGACGGGGTCGGCGGCTCTCTGTGGATGGCCCCATGACATTTCTAGGAGGCAATCCCGTCAAGTTCCCA
GAAATGTTCCAGAAGGATTTGGCGGCAAGATCAGGAAGTGGGGATCCTTCCAGCTTCTGGAATCAGTATG
CAGCAGCGCTCTCCAACGGGCTGGCGATGAAGGCCAACGAGATCTCCGTCATTCAGAACGGTGGCATCCC
TCCAATTCCTGGAAGCCTCGGCAGTGGGAACAGCTCACCTGTTAGTGGGCTGACGGGAAACCTGGAGAGG
CTCCAGAACTCAGAGCCCAATGCTCCCCTGGCCGGCCTGGAGAAAATGGCAAGCAGTGAGAACGGAACCA
ACTTCCGCTTCACCCGCTTCGTGGAGGACAGCAAGGAGATCGTCACGAGTTAGTAATGAACTAGTCCGTA
ACTTGAAAGTATTTCGATTTCTTGGCTTTATATATCTTGTGGAAAGGACGAGCTTCTGCATTGATCGTCC
AGCCA
