>Addgene plasmid #142776 | TFORF1283 | depositor partial sequence | sequence record 280467 | Barcode
GCTTCTGCATTGATCGTCCAGCCA
